>Addgene plasmid #64753 | pFvl160 | depositor full sequence | sequence record 109170 | Full Sequence
TCGCGCGTTTCGGTGATGACGGTGAAAACCTCTGACACATGCAGCTCCCGGAGACGGTCACAGCTTGTCT
GTAAGCGGATGCCGGGAGCAGACAAGCCCGTCAGGGCGCGTCAGCGGGTGTTGGCGGGTGTCGGGGCTGG
CTTAACTATGCGGCATCAGAGCAGATTGTACTGAGAGTGCACCATATGCGGTGTGAAATACCGCACAGAT
GCGTAAGGAGAAAATACCGCATCAGGAAATTGTAAACGTTAATATTTTGTTAAAATTCGCGTTAAATTTT
TGTTAAATCAGCTCATTTTTTAACCAATAGGCCGAAATCGGCAAAATCCCTTATAAATCAAAAGAATAGA
CCGAGATAGGGT
[37 nt withheld, positions 363-399]
AAAGAACGTGGACTCCAACGTCAAAGG
[49 nt withheld, positions 427-475]
T
[91 nt withheld, positions 477-567]
G
[124 nt withheld, positions 569-692]
CGCGCCATTCGCCATTCAGGCTGCGCAACTGTTGGGAAGGGCGATCGGTGCGGGCCTCTTCGCTATTACG
CCAGCTGGCGAAAGGGGGATGTGCTGCAAGGCGATTAAGTTGGGTAACGCCAGGGTTTTCCCAGTCACGA
CGTTGTAAAACGACGGCCAGTGAATTGTAATACGACTCACTATAGGGCGAATTGGGCCCAATGCATTGGC
GCCGCGGCCGCGGTGGATCTGGTGGATCTATAACTTCGTATAATGTATGCTATACGAAGTTATCAGGTAC
CTACCCATACGATGTTCCTGACTATGCGACTAGCTATCCCTATGACGTCCCGGACTATGCAGGATATCCA
TATGACGTTCCAGATTACGCTACTAGTTAACTTCTAAATAAGCGAATTTCTTATGATTTATGATTTTTAT
TATTAAATAAGTTATAAAAAAAATAAGTGTATACAAATTTTAAAGTGACTCTTAGGTTTTAAAACGAAAA
TTCTTATTCTTGAGTAACTCTTTCCTGTAGGTCAGGTTGCTTTCTCAGGTATAGTATGAGGTCGCTCTTA
TTGACCACACCTCTACCGGCAGATCCGCTAGGGATAACAGGGTAAGGATCCAGATTGTACTGAGAGTGCA
CCATAATCATCGATGAATTCGAGCTCGTTTTCGACACTGGATGGCGGCGTTAGTATCGAATCGACAGCAG
TATAGCGACCAGCATTCACATACGATTGACGCATGATATTACTTTCTGCGCACTTAACTTCGCATCTGGG
CAGATGATGTCGAGGCGAAAAAAAATATAAATCACGCTAACATTTGATTAAAATAGAACAACTACAATAT
AAAAAAACTATACAAATGACAAGTTCTTGAAAACAAGAATCTTTTTATTGTCAGTACTGATTATTCCTTT
GCCCTCGGACGAGTGCTGGGGCGTCGGTTTCCACTATCGGCGAGTACTTCTACACAGCCATCGGTCCAGA
CGGCCGCGCTTCTGCGGGCGATTTGTGTACGCCCGACAGTCCCGGCTCCGGATCGGACGATTGCGTCGCA
TCGACCCTGCGCCCAAGCTGCATCATCGAAATTGCCGTCAACCAAGCTCTGATAGAGTTGGTCAAGACCA
ATGCGGAGCATATACGCCCGGAGCCGCGGCGATCCTGCAAGCTCCGGATGCCTCCGCTCGAAGTAGCGCG
TCTGCTGCTCCATACAAGCCAACCACGGCCTCCAGAAGAAGATGTTGGCGACCTCGTATTGGGAATCCCC
GAACATCGCCTCGCTCCAGTCAATGACCGCTGTTATGCGGCCATTGTCCGTCAGGACATTGTTGGAGCCG
AAATCCGCGTGCACGAGGTGCCGGACTTCGGGGCAGTCCTCGGCCCAAAGCATCAGCTCATCGAGAGCCT
GCGCGACGGACGCACTGACGGTGTCGTCCATCACAGTTTGCCAGTGATACACATGGGGATCAGCAATCGC
GCATATGAAATCACGCCATGTAGTGTATTGACCGATTCCTTGCGGTCCGAATGGGCCGAACCCGCTCGTC
TGGCTAAGATCGGCCGCAGCGATCGCATCCATGGCCTCCGCGACCGGCTGCAGAACAGCGGGCAGTTCGG
TTTCAGGCAGGTCTTGCAACGTGACACCCTGTGCACGGCGGGAGATGCAATAGGTCAGGCTCTCGCTGAA
TTCCCCAATGTCAAGCACTTCCGGAATCGGGAGCGCGGCCGATGCAAAGTGCCGATAAACATAACGATCT
TTGTAGAAACCATCGGCGCAGCTATTTACCCGCAGGACATATCCACGCCCTCCTACATCGAAGCTGAAAG
CACGAGATTCTTCGCCCTCCGAGAGCTGCATCAGGTCGGAGACGCTGTCGAACTTTTCGATCAGAAACTT
CTCGACAGACGTCGCGGTGAGTTCAGGCTTTTTACCCATGGTTGTTTATGTTCGGATGTGATGTGAGAAC
TGTATCCTAGCAAGATTTTAAAAGGAAGTATATGAAAGAAGAACCTCAGTGGCAAATCCTAACCTTTTAT
ATTTCTCTACAGGGGCGCGGCGTGGGGACAATTCAACGCGTCTGTGAGGGGAGCGTTTCCCTGCTCGCAG
GTCCGCAGCGAGGAGCCGTAATTTTTGCTTCGCGCCGTGCGGCCATCAAAATGTATGGATGCAAATGATT
ATACATGGGGATGTATGGGCTAAATGTACGGGCGACAGTCACATCATGCCCCTGAGCTGCGCACGTCAAG
ACTGTCAAGGAGGGTATTCTGGGCCTCCATGTCGCTGGCCGGGTGACCCGGCGGGGACGAGGCAAGCTAA
ACAGATCTGGCGCGCCTTAATTAACCCTATGCGGTGTGAAATACCGCACAGTCTAGAATAACTTCGTATA
ATGTATGCTATACGAAGTTATCAGTCGACATGGCAAGCATGACTGGTGGACAGCAAATGGGTTGTACTAT
GGCTTCTATGACAGGAGGTCAACAGATGGGAGGAATGGCCTCAATGACCGGTGGCCAGCAAATGGGATGT
ACATAAGCGGCCGCGCATGCAAGCTTTTGTTCCCTTTAGTGAGGGTTAATTTCGAGCTTGGCGTAATCAT
GGTCATAGCTGTTTCCTGTGTGAAATTGTTATCCGCTCACAATTCCACACAACATACGAGCCGGAAGCAT
AAAGTGTAAAGCCTGGGGTGCCTAATGAGTGAGCTAACTCACATTAATTGCGTTGCGCTCACTGCCCGCT
TTCCAGTCGGGAAACCTGTCGTGCCAGCTGCATTAATGAATCGGCCAACGCGCGGGGAGAGGCGGTTTGC
GTATTGGGCGCTCTTCCGCTTCCTCGCTCACTGACTCGCTGCGCTCGGTCGTTCGGCTGCGGCGAGCGGT
ATCAGCTCACTCAAAGGCGGTAATACGGTTATCCACAGAATCAGGGGATAACGCAGGAAAGAACATGTGA
GCAAAAGGCCAGCAAAAGGCCAGGAACCGTAAAAAGGCCGCGTTGCTGGCGTTTTTCCATAGGCTCCGCC
CCCCTGACGAGCATCACAAAAATCGACGCTCAAGTCAGAGGTGGCGAAACCCGACAGGACTATAAAGATA
CCAGGCGTTTCCCCCTGGAAGCTCCCTCGTGCGCTCTCCTGTTCCGACCCTGCCGCTTACCGGATACCTG
TCCGCCTTTCTCCCTTCGGGAAGCGTGGCGCTTTCTCATAGCTCACGCTGTAGGTATCTCAGTTCGGTGT
AGGTCGTTCGCTCCAAGCTGGGCTGTGTGCACGAACCCCCCGTTCAGCCCGACCGCTGCGCCTTATCCGG
TAACTATCGTCTTGAGTCCAACCCGGTAAGACACGACTTATCGCCACTGGCAGCAGCCACTGGTAACAGG
ATTAGCAGAGCGAGGTATGTAGGCGGTGCTACAGAGTTCTTGAAGTGGTGGCCTAACTACGGCTACACTA
GAAGGACAGTATTTGGTATCTGCGCTCTGCTGAAGCCAGTTACCTTCGGAAAAAGAGTTGGTAGCTCTTG
ATCCGGCAAACAAACCACCGCTGGTAGCGGTGGTTTTTTTGTTTGCAAGCAGCAGATTACGCGCAGAAAA
AAAGGATCTCAAGAAGATCCTTTGATCTTTTCTACGGGGTCTGACGCTCAGTGGAACGAAAACTCACGTT
AAGGGATTTTGGTCATGAGATTATCAAAAAGGATCTTCACCTAGATCCTTTTAAATTAAAAATGAAGTTT
TAAATCAATCTAAAGTATATATGAGTAAACTTGGTCTGACAGTTACCAATGCTTAATCAGTGAGGCACCT
ATCTCAGCGATCTGTCTATTTCGTTCATCCATAGTTGCCTGACTCCCCGTCGTGTAGATAACTACGATAC
GGGAGGGCTTACCATCTGGCCCCAGTGCTGCAATGATACCGCGAGACCCACGCTCACCGGCTCCAGATTT
ATCAGCAATAAACCAGCCAGCCGGAAGGGCCGAGCGCAGAAGTGGTCCTGCAACTTTATCCGCCTCCATC
CAGTCTATTAATTGTTGCCGGGAAGCTAGAGTAAGTAGTTCGCCAGTTAATAGTTTGCGCAACGTTGTTG
CCATTGCTACAGGCATCGTGGTGTCACGCTCGTCGTTTGGTATGGCTTCATTCAGCTCCGGTTCCCAACG
ATCAAGGCGAGTTACATGATCCCCCATGTTGTGCAAAAAAGCGGTTAGCTCCTTCGGTCCTCCGATCGTT
GTCAGAAGTAAGTTGGCCGCAGTGTTATCACTCATGGTTATGGCAGCACTGCATAATTCTCTTACTGTCA
TGCCATCCGTAAGATGCTTTTCTGTGACTGGTGAGTACTCAACCAAGTCATTCTGAGAATAGTGTATGCG
GCGACCGAGTTGCTCTTGCCCGGCGTCAATACGGGATAATACCGCGCCACATAGCAGAACTTTAAAAGTG
CTCATCATTGGAAAACGTTCTTCGGGGCGAAAACTCTCAAGGATCTTACCGCTGTTGAGATCCAGTTCGA
TGTAACCCACTCGTGCACCCAACTGATCTTCAGCATCTTTTACTTTCACCAGCGTTTCTGGGTGAGCAAA
AACAGGAAGGCAAAATGCCGCAAAAAAGGGAATAAGGGCGACACGGAAATGTTGAATACTCATACTCTTC
CTTTTTCAATATTATTGAAGCATTTATCAGGGTTATTGTCTCATGAGCGGATACATATTTGAATGTATTT
AGAAAAATAAACAAATAGGGGTTCCGCGCACATTTCCCCGAAAAGTGCCACCTGACGTCTAAGAAACCAT
TATTATCATGACATTAACCTATAAAAATAGGCGTATCACGAGGCCCTTTCGTC
Features (pLannotate 1.2.2; 22 found; start..end, strand, type, name):
    137..236     +  misc_feature   bom (fragment): basis of mobility region from pBR322
    237..692     -  rep_origin     f1 ori (sequence partly withheld): f1 bacteriophage origin of replication; arrow indicates direction of (+) strand synthesis
    700..857     -  CDS            lacZα (fragment): LacZα fragment of β-galactosidase; lacZ fragment
    860..878     +  promoter       T7 promoter: promoter for bacteriophage T7 RNA polymerase
    932..965     -  protein_bind   loxP: Cre-mediated recombination occurs in the 8-bp core sequence (GCATACAT). Cre recombinase
    974..990     +  CDS            3xHA (fragment): three tandem HA epitope tags
   1084..1271    +  terminator     ADH1 terminator: S. cerevisiae ADH1; transcription terminator for the S. cerevisiae alcohol dehydrogenase 1 (ADH1) gene
   1303..1327    +  misc_feature   bom (fragment): basis of mobility region from pBR322
   1390..1587    -  terminator     TEF terminator: Ashbya gossypii TEF terminator
   1390..2965    -  gene           hphMX6: yeast selectable marker conferring hygromycin resistance
   3030..3053    +  misc_feature   bom (fragment): basis of mobility region from pBR322
   3060..3093    -  protein_bind   loxP: Cre-mediated recombination occurs in the 8-bp core sequence (GCATACAT). Cre recombinase
   3102..3134    +  CDS            T7 tag (gene 10 leader): leader peptide from bacteriophage T7 gene 10 promotes efficient translation in E. coli
   3245..3263    -  promoter       T3 promoter: promoter for bacteriophage T3 RNA polymerase
   3308..3324    -  protein_bind   lac operator: The lac repressor binds to the lac operator to inhibit transcription in E. coli. This inhibition can be relieved by adding lactose or isopropyl-β-D-thiogalactopyranoside (IPTG). lac repressor encoded by lacI
   3332..3362    -  promoter       lac promoter: promoter for the E. coli lac operon
   3377..3398    -  protein_bind   CAP binding site: CAP binding activates transcription in the presence of cAMP. E. coli catabolite activator protein
   3411..3503    -  CDS            lacI (fragment): lac repressor; lacI; The lac repressor binds to the lac operator to inhibit transcription in E. coli. This inhibition can be relieved by adding lactose or isopropyl-β-D-thiogalactopyranoside (IPTG).
   3686..4274    -  rep_origin     ori: high-copy-number ColE1/pMB1/pBR322/pUC origin of replication
   4445..5305    -  CDS            AmpR: β-lactamase; bla; confers resistance to ampicillin, carbenicillin, and related antibiotics
   5306..5410    -  promoter       AmpR promoter: bla
   5505..35      +  CDS            rop (fragment) (across the origin): Rop protein, which maintains plasmids at low copy number; rop
