[The description below was written by a language model from this plasmid's Addgene catalogue record and pLannotate feature annotations shown in this document.]
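Description:
pFvl160 is a 5.5 kb bacterial template plasmid carrying a Recombination-Induced Tag Exchange (RITE) cassette for use in Saccharomyces cerevisiae. The catalogue lists the backbone as unknown. The annotated features (a high-copy ColE1/pUC origin, f1 ori, AmpR with its own promoter, an interrupted lacZα region with lac promoter/operator, and flanking T7 and T3 promoters with M13 sequencing sites) are those of a standard phagemid-type cloning vector. It is propagated in E. coli under ampicillin selection. No yeast origin or centromere is annotated, so it appears to serve as a source of the cassette rather than as a replicating yeast vector.

The cassette sits between the T7 and T3 promoters and has no promoter of its own, as it is designed to be fused in frame to the 3′ end of a gene of interest. In order, it consists of a loxP site, a 3xHA epitope tag (only a fragment of which is picked up by the automated annotation), the ADH1 terminator, the hphMX6 hygromycin-resistance marker in the opposite orientation, a second loxP site in the same orientation as the first, and the T7 tag (described as 3xT7 in the catalogue, although a single unit is annotated). Before recombination, the tagged protein carries HA and transcription ends at the ADH1 terminator. Cre-mediated excision between the two loxP sites removes the HA tag, terminator and hygromycin marker, so newly made protein reads through the remaining loxP into the T7 tag. This permanent genetic switch distinguishes old from newly synthesised protein, and the cassette series was built to monitor protein dynamics such as turnover and inheritance in yeast.
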