Addgene plasmid #64753: pFvl160
Purpose: Recombination-Induced Tag Exchange (RITE) Cassette, 3xHA to a 3xT7 epitope tag, Hygro selection
Depositing lab: Fred van Leeuwen. Depositing organization: Netherlands Cancer Institute. Publication: Recombination-induced tag exchange (RITE) cassette series to monitor protein dynamics in Saccharomyces cerevisiae. Terweij M, van Welsem T, van Deventer S, Verzijlbergen KF, Menendez-Benito V, Ontoso D, San-Segundo P, Neefjes J, van Leeuwen F. G3 (Bethesda). 2013 Aug 7;3(8):1261-72. doi: 10.1534/g3.113.006213. PubMed 23708297.
Backbone
  Vector backbone: unknown
  Vector type: RITE cassette
Growth in bacteria
  Bacterial resistance: Ampicillin, 100 μg/mL
  Growth temperature: 37°C
  Growth strain: DH5alpha
  Copy number: Unknown
Gene/Insert
  Gene/Insert name: RITE cassette
  Species: Synthetic
  Promoter: none
  Cloning method: Unknown
  Sequencing primers: 5′ M13-F20; 3′ M13R
Terms and licenses: Academic/Nonprofit Terms; Industry Terms: Not Available to Industry
How to cite: pFvl160 was a gift from Fred van Leeuwen (Addgene plasmid # 64753 ; http://n2t.net/addgene:64753 ; RRID:Addgene_64753)
