>Addgene plasmid #64753 | pFvl160 | addgene partial sequence | sequence record 113858 | M13pUC-Fwd 5'-CCCAGTCACGACGTTGTAAAACG-3'
GGGCGAATTGGGCCCAATGCATTGGCGCCGCGGCCGCGGTGGATCTGGTGGATCTATAACTTCGTATAAT
GTATGCTATACGAAGTTATCAGGTACCTACCCATACGATGTTCCTGACTATGCGACTAGCTATCCCTATG
ACGTCCCGGACTATGCAGGATATCCATATGACGTTCCAGATTACGCTACTAGTTAACTTCTAAATAAGCG
AATTTCTTATGATTTATGATTTTTATTATTAAATAAGTTATAAAAAAAATAAGTGTATACAAATTTTAAA
GTGACTCTTAGGTTTTAAAACGAAAATTCTTATTCTTGAGTAACTCTTTCCTGTAGGTCAGGTTGCTTTC
TCAGGTATAGTATGAGGTCGCTCTTATTGACCACACCTCTACCGGCAGATCCGCTAGGGATAACAGGGTA
AGGATCCAGATTGTACTGAGAGTGCACCATAATCATCGATGAATTCGAGCTCGTTTTCGACACTGGATGG
CGGCGTTAGTATCGAATCGACAGCAGTATAGCGACCAGCATTCACATACGATTGACGCATGATATTACTT
TCTGCGCACTTAACTTCGCATCTGGGCAGATGATGTCGAGGCGAAAAAAAATATAAATCACGCTAACATT
TGATTAAAATAGAACAACTACAATATAAAAAAACTATACAAATGACAAGTTCTTGAAAACAAGAATCTTT
TTATTGTCAGTACTGATTATTCCTTTGCCCTCGGACGAGTGCTGGGGCGTCGGTTTCCACTATCGGCGAG
TACTTCTACACAGCCATCGGTCCAGACGGCCGCGCTTCTGCGGGCGATTTGTGTACGCCCGACAGTCCCG
GCTCCGGATCGGACGATTGCGTCGCATCGACCCTGCGCCCAAGCTGCATCATCGAAATTGCCGTCAACCA
AGCTCTGATAGAGTTGGTCAAGACCAATGCGGAGCATATACGCCCGGAGCCGCGGCGATCCTGCAAGCTC
CGGATGCCTCCGCTCGAAGTAGCGCGTCTGCTGCTCCATACAAGCCAACCACGGCCTCCA
