>Addgene plasmid #64753 | pFvl160 | addgene partial sequence | sequence record 113860 | M13pUC-Rev 5'-AGCGGATAACAATTTCACACAGG-3'
AAATTAACCCTCACTAAAGGGAACAAAAGCTTGCATGCGCGGCCGCTTATGTACATCCCATTTGCTGGCC
ACCGGTCATTGAGGCCATTCCTCCCATCTGTTGACCTCCTGTCATAGAAGCCATAGTACAACCCATTTGC
TGTCCACCAGTCATGCTTGCCATGTCGACTGATAACTTCGTATAGCATACATTATACGAAGTTATTCTAG
ACTGTGCGGTATTTCACACCGCATAGGGTTAATTAAGGCGCGCCAGATCTGTTTAGCTTGCCTCGTCCCC
GCCGGGTCACCCGGCCAGCGACATGGAGGCCCAGAATACCCTCCTTGACAGTCTTGACGTGCGCAGCTCA
GGGGCATGATGTGACTGTCGCCCGTACATTTAGCCCATACATCCCCATGTATAATCATTTGCATCCATAC
ATTTTGATGGCCGCACGGCGCGAAGCAAAAATTACGGCTCCTCGCTGCGGACCTGCGAGCAGGGAAACGC
TCCCCTCACAGACGCGTTGAATTGTCCCCACGCCGCGCCCCTGTAGAGAAATATAAAAGGTTAGGATTTG
CCACTGAGGTTCTTCTTTCATATACTTCCTTTTAAAATCTTGCTAGGATACAGTTCTCACATCACATCCG
AACATAAACAACCATGGGTAAAAAGCCTGAACTCACCGCGACGTCTGTCGAGAAGTTTCTGATCGAAAAG
TTCGACAGCGTCTCCGACCTGATGCAGCTCTCGGAGGGCGAAGAATCTCGTGCTTTCAGCTTCGATGTAG
GAGGGCGTGGATATGTCCTGCGGGTAAATAGCTGCGCCGATGGTTTCTACAAAGATCGTTATGTTTATCG
GCACTTTGCATCGGCCGCGCTCCCGATTCCGGAAGTGCTTGACATTGGGGAATTCAGCGAGAGCCTGACC
TATTGCATCTCCCGCCGTGCACAGGGTGTCACGTTGCAAGACCTGCCTGAAACCGAACTGCCCGCTGTTC
TGCAGCCGGTCGCGG
